>Addgene plasmid #131727 | pLenti-puro/RAF1-S259A | addgene full sequence | sequence record 257679 | Addgene NGS Result
GGGTCTCTCTGGTTAGACCAGATCTGAGCCTGGGAGCTCTCTGGCTAACTAGGGAACCCACTGCTTAAGC
CTCAATAAAGCTTGCCTTGAGTGCTTCAAGTAGTGTGTGCCCGTCTGTTGTGTGACTCTGGTAACTAGAG
ATCCCTCAGACCCTTTTAGTCAGTGTGGAAAATCTCTAGCAGTGGCGCCCGAACAGGGACTTGAAAGCGA
AAGGGAAACCAGAGGAGCTCTCTCGACGCAGGACTCGGCTTGCTGAAGCGCGCACGGCAAGAGGCGAGGG
GCGGCGACTGGTGAGTACGCCAAAAATTTTGACTAGCGGAGGCTAGAAGGAGAGAGATGGGTGCGAGAGC
GTCAGTATTAAGCGGGGGAGAATTAGATCGCGATGGGAAAAAATTCGGTTAAGGCCAGGGGGAAAGAAAA
AATATAAATTAAAACATATAGTATGGGCAAGCAGGGAGCTAGAACGATTCGCAGTTAATCCTGGCCTGTT
AGAAACATCAGAAGGCTGTAGACAAATACTGGGACAGCTACAACCATCCCTTCAGACAGGATCAGAAGAA
CTTAGATCATTATATAATACAGTAGCAACCCTCTATTGTGTGCATCAAAGGATAGAGATAAAAGACACCA
AGGAAGCTTTAGACAAGATAGAGGAAGAGCAAAACAAAAGTAAGACCACCGCACAGCAAGCGGCCGCTGA
TCTTCAGACCTGGAGGAGGAGATATGAGGGACAATTGGAGAAGTGAATTATATAAATATAAAGTAGTAAA
AATTGAACCATTAGGAGTAGCACCCACCAAGGCAAAGAGAAGAGTGGTGCAGAGAGAAAAAAGAGCAGTG
GGAATAGGAGCTTTGTTCCTTGGGTTCTTGGGAGCAGCAGGAAGCACTATGGGCGCAGCGTCAATGACGC
TGACGGTACAGGCCAGACAATTATTGTCTGGTATAGTGCAGCAGCAGAACAATTTGCTGAGGGCTATTGA
GGCGCAACAGCATCTGTTGCAACTCACAGTCTGGGGCATCAAGCAGCTCCAGGCAAGAATCCTGGCTGTG
GAAAGATACCTAAAGGATCAACAGCTCCTGGGGATTTGGGGTTGCTCTGGAAAACTCATTTGCACCACTG
CTGTGCCTTGGAATGCTAGTTGGAGTAATAAATCTCTGGAACAGATTTGGAATCACACGACCTGGATGGA
GTGGGACAGAGAAATTAACAATTACACAAGCTTAATACACTCCTTAATTGAAGAATCGCAAAACCAGCAA
GAAAAGAATGAACAAGAATTATTGGAATTAGATAAATGGGCAAGTTTGTGGAATTGGTTTAACATAACAA
ATTGGCTGTGGTATATAAAATTATTCATAATGATAGTAGGAGGCTTGGTAGGTTTAAGAATAGTTTTTGC
TGTACTTTCTATAGTGAATAGAGTTAGGCAGGGATATTCACCATTATCGTTTCAGACCCACCTCCCAACC
CCGAGGGGACCCGACAGGCCCGAAGGAATAGAAGAAGAAGGTGGAGAGAGAGACAGAGACAGATCCATTC
GATTAGTGAACGGATCTCGACGGTATCGATAAGCTTGGGAGTTCCGCTTACATAACTTACGGTAAATGGC
CCGCCTGGCTGACCGCCCAACGACCCCCGCCCATTGACGTCAATAATGACGTATGTTCCCATAGTAACGC
CAATAGGGACTTTCCATTGACGTCAATGGGTGGAGTATTTACGGTAAACTGCCCACTTGGCAGTACATCA
AGTGTATCATATGCCAAGTACGCCCCCTATTGACGTCAATGACGGTAAATGGCCCGCCTGGCATTATGCC
CAGTACATGACCTTATGGGACTTTCCTACTTGGCAGTACATCTACGTATTAGTCATCGCTATTACCATGG
TGATGCGGTTTTGGCAGTACATCAATGGGCGTGGATAGCGGTTTGACTCACGGGGATTTCCAAGTCTCCA
CCCCATTGACGTCAATGGGAGTTTGTTTTGGCACCAAAATCAACGGGACTTTCCAAAATGTCGTAACAAC
TCCGCCCCATTGACGCAAATGGGCGGTAGGCGTGTACGGTGGGAGGTCTATATAAGCAGAGCTCTCCCTA
TCAGTGATAGAGATCTCCCTATCAGTGATAGAGATCGTCGACTAGTGGATCCAGTGTGGTGGAATTCTGC
AGATATCCAGCACAGTGGCGGCCGCTCGAGTCTAGAATGGAGCACATACAGGGAGCTTGGAAGACGATCA
GCAATGGTTTTGGATTCAAAGATGCCGTGTTTGATGGCTCCAGCTGCATCTCTCCTACAATAGTTCAGCA
GTTTGGCTATCAGCGCCGGGCATCAGATGATGGCAAACTCACAGATCCTTCTAAGACAAGCAACACTATC
CGTGTTTTCTTGCCGAACAAGCAAAGAACAGTGGTCAATGTGCGAAATGGAATGAGCTTGCATGACTGCC
TTATGAAAGCACTCAAGGTGAGGGGCCTGCAACCAGAGTGCTGTGCAGTGTTCAGACTTCTCCACGAACA
CAAAGGTAAAAAAGCACGCTTAGATTGGAATACTGATGCTGCGTCTTTGATTGGAGAAGAACTTCAAGTA
GATTTCCTGGATCATGTTCCCCTCACAACACACAACTTTGCTCGGAAGACGTTCCTGAAGCTTGCCTTCT
GTGACATCTGTCAGAAATTCCTGCTCAATGGATTTCGATGTCAGACTTGTGGCTACAAATTTCATGAGCA
CTGTAGCACCAAAGTACCTACTATGTGTGTGGACTGGAGTAACATCAGACAACTCTTATTGTTTCCAAAT
TCCACTATTGGTGATAGTGGAGTCCCAGCACTACCTTCTTTGACTATGCGTCGTATGCGAGAGTCTGTTT
CCAGGATGCCTGTTAGTTCTCAGCACAGATATTCTACACCTCACGCCTTCACCTTTAACACCTCCAGTCC
CTCATCTGAAGGTTCCCTCTCCCAGAGGCAGAGGTCGACAGCCACACCTAATGTCCACATGGTCAGCACC
ACCCTGCCTGTGGACAGCAGGATGATTGAGGATGCAATTCGAAGTCACAGCGAATCAGCCTCACCTTCAG
CCCTGTCCAGTAGCCCCAACAATCTGAGCCCAACAGGCTGGTCACAGCCGAAAACCCCCGTGCCAGCACA
AAGAGAGCGGGCACCAGTATCTGGGACCCAGGAGAAAAACAAAATTAGGCCTCGTGGACAGAGAGATTCA
AGCTATTATTGGGAAATAGAAGCCAGTGAAGTGATGCTGTCCACTCGGATTGGGTCAGGCTCTTTTGGAA
CTGTTTATAAGGGTAAATGGCACGGAGATGTTGCAGTAAAGATCCTAAAGGTTGTCGACCCAACCCCAGA
GCAATTCCAGGCCTTCAGGAATGAGGTGGCTGTTCTGCGCAAAACACGGCATGTGAACATTCTGCTTTTC
ATGGGGTACATGACAAAGGACAACCTGGCAATTGTGACCCAGTGGTGCGAGGGCAGCAGCCTCTACAAAC
ACCTGCATGTCCAGGAGACCAAGTTTCAGATGTTCCAGCTAATTGACATTGCCCGGCAGACGGCTCAGGG
AATGGACTATTTGCATGCAAAGAACATCATCCATAGAGACATGAAATCCAACAATATATTTCTCCATGAA
GGCTTAACAGTGAAAATTGGAGATTTTGGTTTGGCAACAGTAAAGTCACGCTGGAGTGGTTCTCAGCAGG
TTGAACAACCTACTGGCTCTGTCCTCTGGATGGCCCCAGAGGTGATCCGAATGCAGGATAACAACCCATT
CAGTTTCCAGTCGGATGTCTACTCCTATGGCATCGTATTGTATGAACTGATGACGGGGGAGCTTCCTTAT
TCTCACATCAACAACCGAGATCAGATCATCTTCATGGTGGGCCGAGGATATGCCTCCCCAGATCTTAGTA
AGCTATATAAGAACTGCCCCAAAGCAATGAAGAGGCTGGTAGCTGACTGTGTGAAGAAAGTAAAGGAAGA
GAGGCCTCTTTTTCCCCAGATCCTGTCTTCCATTGAGCTGCTCCAACACTCTCTACCGAAGATCAACCGG
AGCGCTTCCGAGCCATCCTTGCATCGGGCAGCCCACACTGAGGATATCAATGCTTGCACGCTGACCACGT
CCCCGAGGCTGCCTGTCTTCTAGACGCGTACCGGTCATCATCACCATCACCATTGAGTTTAAACCTGCTG
ATCAGCCTCGACTGTGCCTTCTAGTCGACCCTGTGGAATGTGTGTCAGTTAGGGTGTGGAAAGTCCCCAG
GCTCCCCAGCAGGCAGAAGTATGCAAAGCATGCATCTCAATTAGTCAGCAACCAGGTGTGGAAAGTCCCC
AGGCTCCCCAGCAGGCAGAAGTATGCAAAGCATGCATCTCAATTAGTCAGCAACCATAGTCCCGCCCCTA
ACTCCGCCCATCCCGCCCCTAACTCCGCCCAGTTCCGCCCATTCTCCGCCCCATGGCTGACTAATTTTTT
TTATTTATGCAGAGGCCGAGGCCGCCTCGGCCTCTGAGCTATTCCAGAAGTAGTGAGGAGGCTTTTTTGG
AGGCCTAGGCTTTTGCAAAAAGCTTACCATGACCGAGTACAAGCCCACGGTGCGCCTCGCCACCCGCGAC
GACGTCCCCAGGGCCGTACGCACCCTCGCCGCCGCGTTCGCCGACTACCCCGCCACGCGCCACACCGTCG
ATCCGGACCGCCACATCGAGCGGGTCACCGAGCTGCAAGAACTCTTCCTCACGCGCGTCGGGCTCGACAT
CGGCAAGGTGTGGGTCGCGGACGACGGCGCCGCGGTGGCGGTCTGGACCACGCCGGAGAGCGTCGAAGCG
GGGGCGGTGTTCGCCGAGATCGGCCCGCGCATGGCCGAGTTGAGCGGTTCCCGGCTGGCCGCGCAGCAAC
AGATGGAAGGCCTCCTGGCGCCGCACCGGCCCAAGGAGCCCGCGTGGTTCCTGGCCACCGTCGGCGTCTC
GCCCGACCACCAGGGCAAGGGTCTGGGCAGCGCCGTCGTGCTCCCCGGAGTGGAGGCGGCCGAGCGCGCC
GGGGTGCCCGCCTTCCTGGAGACCTCCGCGCCCCGCAACCTCCCCTTCTACGAGCGGCTCGGCTTCACCG
TCACCGCCGACGTCGAGGTGCCCGAAGGACCGCGCACCTGGTGCATGACCCGCAAGCCCGGTGCCTGAGG
TACCTTTAAGACCAATGACTTACAAGGCAGCTGTAGATCTTAGCCACTTTTTAAAAGAAAAGGGGGGACT
GGAAGGGCTAATTCACTCCCAACGAAGACAAGATCTGCTTTTTGCTTGTACTGGGTCTCTCTGGTTAGAC
CAGATCTGAGCCTGGGAGCTCTCTGGCTAACTAGGGAACCCACTGCTTAAGCCTCAATAAAGCTTGCCTT
GAGTGCTTCAAGTAGTGTGTGCCCGTCTGTTGTGTGACTCTGGTAACTAGAGATCCCTCAGACCCTTTTA
GTCAGTGTGGAAAATCTCTAGCAGTAGTAGTTCATGTCATCTTATTATTCAGTATTTATAACTTGCAAAG
AAATGAATATCAGAGAGTGAGAGGAACTTGTTTATTGCAGCTTATAATGGTTACAAATAAAGCAATAGCA
TCACAAATTTCACAAATAAAGCATTTTTTTCACTGCATTCTAGTTGTGGTTTGTCCAAACTCATCAATGT
ATCTTATCATGTCTGGCTCTAGCTATCCCGCCCCTAACTCCGCCCATCCCGCCCCTAACTCCGCCCAGTT
CCGCCCATTCTCCGCCCCATGGCTGACTAATTTTTTTTATTTATGCAGAGGCCGAGGCCGCCTCGGCCTC
TGAGCTATTCCAGAAGTAGTGAGGAGGCTTTTTTGGAGGCCTAGGGACGTACCCAATTCGCCCTATAGTG
AGTCGTATTACGCGCGCTCACTGGCCGTCGTTTTACAACGTCGTGACTGGGAAAACCCTGGCGTTACCCA
ACTTAATCGCCTTGCAGCACATCCCCCTTTCGCCAGCTGGCGTAATAGCGAAGAGGCCCGCACCGATCGC
CCTTCCCAACAGTTGCGCAGCCTGAATGGCGAATGGG
[124 nt withheld, positions 6058-6181]
C
[91 nt withheld, positions 6183-6273]
A
[49 nt withheld, positions 6275-6323]
CCTTTGACGTTGGAGTCCACGTTCTTT
[37 nt withheld, positions 6351-6387]
ACCCTATCTCGGTCTATTCTTTTGATTTATAAGGGATTTTGCCGATTTCGGCCTATTGGTTAAAAAATGA
GCTGATTTAACAAAAATTTAACGCGAATTTTAACAAAATATTAACGCTTACAATTTAGGTGGCACTTTTC
GGGGAAATGTGCGCGGAACCCCTATTTGTTTATTTTTCTAAATACATTCAAATATGTATCCGCTCATGAG
ACAATAACCCTGATAAATGCTTCAATAATATTGAAAAAGGAAGAGTATGAGTATTCAACATTTCCGTGTC
GCCCTTATTCCCTTTTTTGCGGCATTTTGCCTTCCTGTTTTTGCTCACCCAGAAACGCTGGTGAAAGTAA
AAGATGCTGAAGATCAGTTGGGTGCACGAGTGGGTTACATCGAACTGGATCTCAACAGCGGTAAGATCCT
TGAGAGTTTTCGCCCCGAAGAACGTTTTCCAATGATGAGCACTTTTAAAGTTCTGCTATGTGGCGCGGTA
TTATCCCGTATTGACGCCGGGCAAGAGCAACTCGGTCGCCGCATACACTATTCTCAGAATGACTTGGTTG
AGTACTCACCAGTCACAGAAAAGCATCTTACGGATGGCATGACAGTAAGAGAATTATGCAGTGCTGCCAT
AACCATGAGTGATAACACTGCGGCCAACTTACTTCTGACAACGATCGGAGGACCGAAGGAGCTAACCGCT
TTTTTGCACAACATGGGGGATCATGTAACTCGCCTTGATCGTTGGGAACCGGAGCTGAATGAAGCCATAC
CAAACGACGAGCGTGACACCACGATGCCTGTAGCAATGGCAACAACGTTGCGCAAACTATTAACTGGCGA
ACTACTTACTCTAGCTTCCCGGCAACAATTAATAGACTGGATGGAGGCGGATAAAGTTGCAGGACCACTT
CTGCGCTCGGCCCTTCCGGCTGGCTGGTTTATTGCTGATAAATCTGGAGCCGGTGAGCGTGGGTCTCGCG
GTATCATTGCAGCACTGGGGCCAGATGGTAAGCCCTCCCGTATCGTAGTTATCTACACGACGGGGAGTCA
GGCAACTATGGATGAACGAAATAGACAGATCGCTGAGATAGGTGCCTCACTGATTAAGCATTGGTAACTG
TCAGACCAAGTTTACTCATATATACTTTAGATTGATTTAAAACTTCATTTTTAATTTAAAAGGATCTAGG
TGAAGATCCTTTTTGATAATCTCATGACCAAAATCCCTTAACGTGAGTTTTCGTTCCACTGAGCGTCAGA
CCCCGTAGAAAAGATCAAAGGATCTTCTTGAGATCCTTTTTTTCTGCGCGTAATCTGCTGCTTGCAAACA
AAAAAACCACCGCTACCAGCGGTGGTTTGTTTGCCGGATCAAGAGCTACCAACTCTTTTTCCGAAGGTAA
CTGGCTTCAGCAGAGCGCAGATACCAAATACTGTTCTTCTAGTGTAGCCGTAGTTAGGCCACCACTTCAA
GAACTCTGTAGCACCGCCTACATACCTCGCTCTGCTAATCCTGTTACCAGTGGCTGCTGCCAGTGGCGAT
AAGTCGTGTCTTACCGGGTTGGACTCAAGACGATAGTTACCGGATAAGGCGCAGCGGTCGGGCTGAACGG
GGGGTTCGTGCACACAGCCCAGCTTGGAGCGAACGACCTACACCGAACTGAGATACCTACAGCGTGAGCT
ATGAGAAAGCGCCACGCTTCCCGAAGGGAGAAAGGCGGACAGGTATCCGGTAAGCGGCAGGGTCGGAACA
GGAGAGCGCACGAGGGAGCTTCCAGGGGGAAACGCCTGGTATCTTTATAGTCCTGTCGGGTTTCGCCACC
TCTGACTTGAGCGTCGATTTTTGTGATGCTCGTCAGGGGGGCGGAGCCTATGGAAAAACGCCAGCAACGC
GGCCTTTTTACGGTTCCTGGCCTTTTGCTGGCCTTTTGCTCACATGTTCTTTCCTGCGTTATCCCCTGAT
TCTGTGGATAACCGTATTACCGCCTTTGAGTGAGCTGATACCGCTCGCCGCAGCCGAACGACCGAGCGCA
GCGAGTCAGTGAGCGAGGAAGCGGAAGAGCGCCCAATACGCAAACCGCCTCTCCCCGCGCGTTGGCCGAT
TCATTAATGCAGCTGGCACGACAGGTTTCCCGACTGGAAAGCGGGCAGTGAGCGCAACGCAATTAATGTG
AGTTAGCTCACTCATTAGGCACCCCAGGCTTTACACTTTATGCTTCCGGCTCGTATGTTGTGTGGAATTG
TGAGCGGATAACAATTTCACACAGGAAACAGCTATGACCATGATTACGCCAAGCGCGCAATTAACCCTCA
CTAAAGGGAACAAAAGCTGGAGCTGCAAGCTTAATGTAGTCTTATGCAATACTCTTGTAGTCTTGCAACA
TGGTAACGATGAGTTAGCAACATGCCTTACAAGGAGAGAAAAAGCACCGTGCATGCCGATTGGTGGAAGT
AAGGTGGTACGATCGTGCCTTATTAGGAAGGCAACAGACGGGTCTGACATGGATTGGACGAACCACTGAA
TTGCCGCATTGCAGAGATATTGTATTTAAGTGCCTAGCTCGATACATAAAC
Features (pLannotate 1.2.2; 29 found; start..end, strand, type, name):
      1..181     +  LTR            5' LTR (truncated): truncated 5' long terminal repeat (LTR) from HIV-1
    228..353     +  misc_feature   HIV-1 Ψ: packaging signal of human immunodeficiency virus type 1
    337..700     +  CDS            HIV-1 gag (fragment): gag protein from human immunodeficiency virus 1; gag
    846..1079    +  misc_feature   RRE: The Rev response element (RRE) of HIV-1 allows for Rev-dependent mRNA export from the nucleus to the cytoplasm.
   1456..1556    +  CDS            Rev (fragment): human immunodeficiency virus 1 (HIV-1) Rev protein; rev; enhances nuclear export of unspliced and incompletely spliced viral mRNAs
   1557..1577    -  misc_feature   MCS (fragment): pBluescript multiple cloning site
   1588..1889    +  enhancer       CMV enhancer: human cytomegalovirus immediate early enhancer
   1890..2093    +  promoter       CMV promoter: human cytomegalovirus (CMV) immediate early promoter
   2095..2114    +  promoter       PLtetO-1 promoter (fragment): modified phage lambda PL promoter with tet operator sites (Lutz and Bujard, 1997)
   2116..2135    +  promoter       PLtetO-1 promoter (fragment): modified phage lambda PL promoter with tet operator sites (Lutz and Bujard, 1997)
   2207..4150    +  CDS            RAF1: RAF1_HUMAN - Also known as RAF. Experimental evidence at protein level: Swiss-Prot protein existence level 1. Serine/threonine-protein kinase that acts as a regulatory link between the membrane-associated Ras GTPases and the MAPK/ERK cascade, and this critical regulatory link functions as a switch determining cell fate decisions including proliferation, differentiation, apoptosis, survival and oncogenic transformation. RAF1 activation initiates a mitogen-activated protein kinase (MAPK) cascade that comprises a sequential phosphorylation of the dual-specific MAPK kinases (MAP2K1/MEK1 and MAP2K2
   4240..4569    +  promoter       SV40 promoter: SV40 enhancer and early promoter
   4579..5178    +  CDS            PuroR: puromycin N-acetyltransferase; pac from Streptomyces alboniger; confers resistance to puromycin
   5168..5248    +  CDS            nef (fragment): NEF_HV1Z2 - Experimental evidence at protein level: Swiss-Prot protein existence level 1. Extracellular Nef protein targets CD4(+) T-lymphocytes for apoptosis by interacting with CXCR4 surface receptors. From Human immunodeficiency virus type 1 group M subtype D (isolate Z2/CDC-Z34) (HIV-1).
   5250..5483    +  LTR            3' LTR (ΔU3): self-inactivating 3' long terminal repeat (LTR) from HIV-1
   5555..5676    +  polyA_signal   SV40 poly(A) signal: SV40 polyadenylation signal
   5716..5851    +  rep_origin     SV40 ori: SV40 origin of replication
   5872..5890    -  promoter       T7 promoter: promoter for bacteriophage T7 RNA polymerase
   5898..6053    +  CDS            lacZα (fragment): LacZα fragment of β-galactosidase; lacZ fragment
   6058..6486    +  rep_origin     f1 ori (sequence partly withheld): f1 bacteriophage origin of replication; arrow indicates direction of (+) strand synthesis
   6539..6643    +  promoter       AmpR promoter: bla
   6644..7504    +  CDS            AmpR: β-lactamase; bla; confers resistance to ampicillin, carbenicillin, and related antibiotics
   7675..8263    +  rep_origin     ori: high-copy-number ColE1/pMB1/pBR322/pUC origin of replication
   8446..8538    +  CDS            lacI (fragment): lac repressor; lacI; The lac repressor binds to the lac operator to inhibit transcription in E. coli. This inhibition can be relieved by adding lactose or isopropyl-β-D-thiogalactopyranoside (IPTG).
   8551..8572    +  protein_bind   CAP binding site: CAP binding activates transcription in the presence of cAMP. E. coli catabolite activator protein
   8587..8617    +  promoter       lac promoter: promoter for the E. coli lac operon
   8625..8641    +  protein_bind   lac operator: The lac repressor binds to the lac operator to inhibit transcription in E. coli. This inhibition can be relieved by adding lactose or isopropyl-β-D-thiogalactopyranoside (IPTG). lac repressor encoded by lacI
   8686..8704    +  promoter       T3 promoter: promoter for bacteriophage T3 RNA polymerase
   8732..8958    +  promoter       RSV promoter: Rous sarcoma virus enhancer/promoter
