[The description below was written by a language model from this plasmid's Addgene catalogue record and pLannotate feature annotations shown in this document.]
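Description:
pLenti-puro/RAF1-S259A is a lentiviral mammalian expression plasmid built on the pLenti-puro backbone, carrying the human RAF1 (CRAF, c-Raf) coding sequence with an S259A substitution. It is maintained in E. coli through a high-copy ColE1/pUC-type origin with ampicillin resistance (AmpR), and also carries an f1 origin along with leftover cloning-vector elements such as lac promoter/operator, lacZα and lacI fragments, and T7 and T3 promoters. The sequenced record is about 9 kb, consistent with a roughly 1.9 kb insert in a roughly 7 kb backbone.

The transfer cassette has a third-generation-style, self-inactivating layout. An RSV enhancer/promoter sits at the end of the circular map, immediately upstream of the truncated HIV-1 5' LTR, where it would drive genomic RNA transcription in packaging cells. This is followed by the Ψ packaging signal with a gag fragment and the Rev response element for Rev-dependent nuclear export. The ΔU3 3' LTR disables LTR promoter activity after integration, and an SV40 poly(A) signal and SV40 origin lie downstream of it.

Within the provirus, the CMV enhancer/promoter drives RAF1. Two short matches annotated as PLtetO-1 fragments just after the promoter probably reflect tet operator sequences, although the catalogue entry does not describe the vector as tetracycline-regulated. No epitope tag or reporter is annotated on the insert. A separate SV40 promoter drives puromycin N-acetyltransferase, allowing selection of transduced cells.

RAF1 is the serine/threonine kinase linking Ras to the MEK/ERK cascade. The record gives the purpose simply as mammalian expression of RAF1, in connection with work on CRAF mutations in lung cancer and their sensitivity to combined RAF and MEK inhibition. It does not state the functional effect of S259A.
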