Addgene plasmid #131727: pLenti-puro/RAF1-S259A
Purpose: Mammalian Expression of RAF1
Depositing lab: Jacques De Grève. Depositing organization: Vrije Universiteit Brussel. Publication: CRAF mutations in lung cancer can be oncogenic and predict sensitivity to combined type II RAF and MEK inhibition. Noeparast A, Giron P, Noor A, Bahadur Shahi R, De Brakeleer S, Eggermont C, Vandenplas H, Boeckx B, Lambrechts D, De Greve J, Teugels E. Oncogene. 2019 Aug;38(31):5933-5941. doi: 10.1038/s41388-019-0866-7. Epub 2019 Jul 8. PubMed 31285551.
Backbone
  Vector backbone: pLenti-puro (Plasmid #39481)
  Backbone manufacturer: Ie-Ming Shih (Addgene plasmid # 39481)
  Backbone size w/o insert (bp): 7066
  Vector type: Mammalian Expression, Lentiviral
  Selectable markers: Puromycin
Growth in bacteria
  Bacterial resistance: Ampicillin, 100 μg/mL
  Growth temperature: 30°C
  Growth strain: NEB Stable
  Copy number: Unknown
Gene/Insert
  Gene/Insert name: RAF1 (alt names: CRAF, c-Raf(1); ENSG00000132155)
  Species: H. sapiens (human)
  Insert size (bp): 1947
  Mutation: S259A
  Entrez Gene: RAF1 (a.k.a. CMD1NN, CRAF, NS5, Raf-1, c-Raf)
  Promoter: CMV
  Cloning method: Restriction Enzyme; 5′ cloning site Unknown (unknown if destroyed); 3′ cloning site Unknown (unknown if destroyed)
Terms and licenses: Academic/Nonprofit Terms; Industry Terms: Not Available to Industry
How to cite: pLenti-puro/RAF1-S259A was a gift from Jacques De Grève (Addgene plasmid # 131727 ; http://n2t.net/addgene:131727 ; RRID:Addgene_131727)
